>Addgene plasmid #66510 | TAAR5-Tango | depositor partial sequence | sequence record 113633 | empty Tango
GACGGATCGGGAGATCTCCCGATCCCCTATGGTGCACTCTCAGTACAATCTGCTCTGATGCCGCATAGTT
AAGCCAGTATCTGCTCCCTGCTTGTGTGTTGGAGGTCGCTGAGTAGTGCGCGAGCAAAATTTAAGCTACA
ACAAGGCAAGGCTTGACCGACAATTGCATGAAGAATCTGCTTAGGGTTAGGCGTTTTGCGCTGCTTCGCG
ATGTACGGGCCAGATATACGCGTTGACATTGATTATTGACTAGTTATTAATAGTAATCAATTACGGGGTC
ATTAGTTCATAGCCCATATATGGAGTTCCGCGTTACATAACTTACGGTAAATGGCCCGCCTGGCTGACCG
CCCAACGACCCCCGCCCATTGACGTCAATAATGACGTATGTTCCCATAGTAACGCCAATAGGGACTTTCC
ATTGACGTCAATGGGTGGAGTATTTACGGTAAACTGCCCACTTGGCAGTACATCAAGTGTATCATATGCC
AAGTACGCCCCCTATTGACGTCAATGACGGTAAATGGCCCGCCTGGCATTATGCCCAGTACATGACCTTA
TGGGACTTTCCTACTTGGCAGTACATCTACGTATTAGTCATCGCTATTACCATGGTGATGCGGTTTTGGC
AGTACATCAATGGGCGTGGATAGCGGTTTGACTCACGGGGATTTCCAAGTCTCCACCCCATTGACGTCAA
TGGGAGTTTGTTTTGGCACCAAAATCAACGGGACTTTCCAAAATGTCGTAACAACTCCGCCCCATTGACG
CAAATGGGCGGTAGGCGTGTACGGTGGGAGGTCTATATAAGCAGAGCTCTCTGGCTAACTAGAGAACCCA
CTGCTTACTGGCTTATCGAAATTAATACGACTCACTATAGGGAGACCCAAGCTGGCTAGCGTTTAAACTT
AAGCTTGGTACCGAGCTCGGATCCACTAGTCCAGTGTGGTGGAATTCTGCAGATATCCAGCACAGTGGCG
GCCGCGCCACCATGAAGACGATCATCGCCCTGAGCTACATCTTCTGCCTGGTATTCGCCGACTACAAGGA
CGATGATGACGCCAGCATCGATACCGGTGGACGCACCCCACCCAGCCTGGGTCCCCAAGATGAGTCCTGC
ACCACCGCCAGCTCCTCCCTGGCCAAGGACACTTCATCGACCGGTGAGAACCTGTACTTCCAGCTAAGAT
TAGATAAAAGTAAAGTGATTAACAGCGCATTAGAGCTGCTTAATGAGGTCGGAATCGAAGGTTTAACAAC
CCGTAAACTCGCCCAGAAGCTAGGTGTAGAGCAGCCTACATTGTATTGGCATGTAAAAAATAAGCGGGCT
TTGCTCGACGCCTTAGCCATTGAGATGTTAGATAGGCACCATACTCACTTTTGCCCTTTAGAAGGGGAAA
GCTGGCAAGATTTTTTACGTAATAACGCTAAAAGTTTTAGATGTGCTTTACTAAGTCATCGCGATGGAGC
AAAAGTACATTTAGGTACACGGCCTACAGAAAAACAGTATGAAACTCTCGAAAATCAATTAGCCTTTTTA
TGCCAACAAGGTTTTTCACTAGAGAATGCATTATATGCACTCAGCGCTGTGGGGCATTTTACTTTAGGTT
GCGTATTGGAAGATCAAGAGCATCAAGTCGCTAAAGAAGAAAGGGAAACACCTACTACTGATAGTATGCC
GCCATTATTACGACAAGCTATCGAATTATTTGATCACCAAGGTGCAGAGCCAGCCTTCTTATTCGGCCTT
GAATTGATCATATGCGGATTAGAAAAACAACTTAAATGTGAAAGTGGGTCCGCGTACAGCCGCGCGCGTA
CGAAAAACAATTACGGGTCTACCATCGAGGGCCTGCTCGATCTCCCGGACGACGACGCCCCCGAAGAGGC
GGGGCTGGCGGCTCCGCGCCTGTCCTTTCTCCCCGCGGGACACACGCGCAGACTGTCGACGGCCCCCCCG
ACCGATGTCAGCCTGGGGGACGAGCTCCACTTAGACGGCGAGGACGTGGCGATGGCGCATGCCGACGCGC
TAGACGATTTCGATCTGGACATGTTGGGGGACGGGGATTCCCCGGGTCCGGGATTTACCCCCCACGACTC
CGCCCCCTACGGCGCTCTGGATATGGCCGACTTCGAGTTTGAGCAGATGTTTACCGATGCCCTTGGAATT
GACGAGTACGGTGGGTAGCTCGAGTCTAGAGGGCCCGTTTAAACCCGCTGATCAGCCTCGACTGTGCCTT
CTAGTTGCCAGCCATCTGTTGTTTGCCCCTCCCCCGTGCCTTCCTTGACCCTGGAAGGTGCCACTCCCAC
TGTCCTTTCCTAATAAAATGAGGAAATTGCATCGCATTGTCTGAGTAGGTGTCATTCTATTCTGGGGGGT
GGGGTGGGGCAGGACAGCAAGGGGGAGGATTGGGAAGACAATAGCAGGCATGCTGGGGATGCGGTGGGCT
CTATGGCTTCTGAGGCGGAAAGAACCAGCTGGGGCTCTAGGGGGTATCCCC
[124 nt withheld, positions 2502-2625]
C
[91 nt withheld, positions 2627-2717]
A
[49 nt withheld, positions 2719-2767]
CCTTTGACGTTGGAGTCCACGTTCTTT
[37 nt withheld, positions 2795-2831]
ACCCTATCTCGGTCTATTCTTTTGATTTATAAGGGATTTTGCCGATTTCGGCCTATTGGTTAAAAAATGA
GCTGATTTAACAAAAATTTAACGCGAATTAATTCTGTGGAATGTGTGTCAGTTAGGGTGTGGAAAGTCCC
CAGGCTCCCCAGCAGGCAGAAGTATGCAAAGCATGCATCTCAATTAGTCAGCAACCAGGTGTGGAAAGTC
CCCAGGCTCCCCAGCAGGCAGAAGTATGCAAAGCATGCATCTCAATTAGTCAGCAACCATAGTCCCGCCC
CTAACTCCGCCCATCCCGCCCCTAACTCCGCCCAGTTCCGCCCATTCTCCGCCCCATGGCTGACTAATTT
TTTTTATTTATGCAGAGGCCGAGGCCGCCTCTGCCTCTGAGCTATTCCAGAAGTAGTGAGGAGGCTTTTT
TGGAGGCCTAGGCTTTTGCAAAAAGCTCCCGGGAGCTTGTATATCCATTTTCGGATCTGATCAAGAGACA
GGATGAGGATCGTTTCGCATGATTGAACAAGATGGATTGCACGCAGGTTCTCCGGCCGCTTGGGTGGAGA
GGCTATTCGGCTATGACTGGGCACAACAGACAATCGGCTGCTCTGATGCCGCCGTGTTCCGGCTGTCAGC
GCAGGGGCGCCCGGTTCTTTTTGTCAAGACCGACCTGTCCGGTGCCCTGAATGAACTGCAGGACGAGGCA
GCGCGGCTATCGTGGCTGGCCACGACGGGCGTTCCTTGCGCAGCTGTGCTCGACGTTGTCACTGAAGCGG
GAAGGGACTGGCTGCTATTGGGCGAAGTGCCGGGGCAGGATCTCCTGTCATCTCACCTTGCTCCTGCCGA
GAAAGTATCCATCATGGCTGATGCAATGCGGCGGCTGCATACGCTTGATCCGGCTACCTGCCCATTCGAC
CACCAAGCGAAACATCGCATCGAGCGAGCACGTACTCGGATGGAAGCCGGTCTTGTCGATCAGGATGATC
TGGACGAAGAGCATCAGGGGCTCGCGCCAGCCGAACTGTTCGCCAGGCTCAAGGCGCGCATGCCCGACGG
CGAGGATCTCGTCGTGACCCATGGCGATGCCTGCTTGCCGAATATCATGGTGGAAAATGGCCGCTTTTCT
GGATTCATCGACTGTGGCCGGCTGGGTGTGGCGGACCGCTATCAGGACATAGCGTTGGCTACCCGTGATA
TTGCTGAAGAGCTTGGCGGCGAATGGGCTGACCGCTTCCTCGTGCTTTACGGTATCGCCGCTCCCGATTC
GCAGCGCATCGCCTTCTATCGCCTTCTTGACGAGTTCTTCTGAGCGGGACTCTGGGGTTCGAAATGACCG
ACCAAGCGACGCCCAACCTGCCATCACGAGATTTCGATTCCACCGCCGCCTTCTATGAAAGGTTGGGCTT
CGGAATCGTTTTCCGGGACGCCGGCTGGATGATCCTCCAGCGCGGGGATCTCATGCTGGAGTTCTTCGCC
CACCCCAACTTGTTTATTGCAGCTTATAATGGTTACAAATAAAGCAATAGCATCACAAATTTCACAAATA
AAGCATTTTTTTCACTGCATTCTAGTTGTGGTTTGTCCAAACTCATCAATGTATCTTATCATGTCTGTAT
ACCGTCGACCTCTAGCTAGAGCTTGGCGTAATCATGGTCATAGCTGTTTCCTGTGTGAAATTGTTATCCG
CTCACAATTCCACACAACATACGAGCCGGAAGCATAAAGTGTAAAGCCTGGGGTGCCTAATGAGTGAGCT
AACTCACATTAATTGCGTTGCGCTCACTGCCCGCTTTCCAGTCGGGAAACCTGTCGTGCCAGCTGCATTA
ATGAATCGGCCAACGCGCGGGGAGAGGCGGTTTGCGTATTGGGCGCTCTTCCGCTTCCTCGCTCACTGAC
TCGCTGCGCTCGGTCGTTCGGCTGCGGCGAGCGGTATCAGCTCACTCAAAGGCGGTAATACGGTTATCCA
CAGAATCAGGGGATAACGCAGGAAAGAACATGTGAGCAAAAGGCCAGCAAAAGGCCAGGAACCGTAAAAA
GGCCGCGTTGCTGGCGTTTTTCCATAGGCTCCGCCCCCCTGACGAGCATCACAAAAATCGACGCTCAAGT
CAGAGGTGGCGAAACCCGACAGGACTATAAAGATACCAGGCGTTTCCCCCTGGAAGCTCCCTCGTGCGCT
CTCCTGTTCCGACCCTGCCGCTTACCGGATACCTGTCCGCCTTTCTCCCTTCGGGAAGCGTGGCGCTTTC
TCATAGCTCACGCTGTAGGTATCTCAGTTCGGTGTAGGTCGTTCGCTCCAAGCTGGGCTGTGTGCACGAA
CCCCCCGTTCAGCCCGACCGCTGCGCCTTATCCGGTAACTATCGTCTTGAGTCCAACCCGGTAAGACACG
ACTTATCGCCACTGGCAGCAGCCACTGGTAACAGGATTAGCAGAGCGAGGTATGTAGGCGGTGCTACAGA
GTTCTTGAAGTGGTGGCCTAACTACGGCTACACTAGAAGAACAGTATTTGGTATCTGCGCTCTGCTGAAG
CCAGTTACCTTCGGAAAAAGAGTTGGTAGCTCTTGATCCGGCAAACAAACCACCGCTGGTAGCGGTTTTT
TTGTTTGCAAGCAGCAGATTACGCGCAGAAAAAAAGGATCTCAAGAAGATCCTTTGATCTTTTCTACGGG
GTCTGACGCTCAGTGGAACGAAAACTCACGTTAAGGGATTTTGGTCATGAGATTATCAAAAAGGATCTTC
ACCTAGATCCTTTTAAATTAAAAATGAAGTTTTAAATCAATCTAAAGTATATATGAGTAAACTTGGTCTG
ACAGTTACCAATGCTTAATCAGTGAGGCACCTATCTCAGCGATCTGTCTATTTCGTTCATCCATAGTTGC
CTGACTCCCCGTCGTGTAGATAACTACGATACGGGAGGGCTTACCATCTGGCCCCAGTGCTGCAATGATA
CCGCGAGACCCACGCTCACCGGCTCCAGATTTATCAGCAATAAACCAGCCAGCCGGAAGGGCCGAGCGCA
GAAGTGGTCCTGCAACTTTATCCGCCTCCATCCAGTCTATTAATTGTTGCCGGGAAGCTAGAGTAAGTAG
TTCGCCAGTTAATAGTTTGCGCAACGTTGTTGCCATTGCTACAGGCATCGTGGTGTCACGCTCGTCGTTT
GGTATGGCTTCATTCAGCTCCGGTTCCCAACGATCAAGGCGAGTTACATGATCCCCCATGTTGTGCAAAA
AAGCGGTTAGCTCCTTCGGTCCTCCGATCGTTGTCAGAAGTAAGTTGGCCGCAGTGTTATCACTCATGGT
TATGGCAGCACTGCATAATTCTCTTACTGTCATGCCATCCGTAAGATGCTTTTCTGTGACTGGTGAGTAC
TCAACCAAGTCATTCTGAGAATAGTGTATGCGGCGACCGAGTTGCTCTTGCCCGGCGTCAATACGGGATA
ATACCGCGCCACATAGCAGAACTTTAAAAGTGCTCATCATTGGAAAACGTTCTTCGGGGCGAAAACTCTC
AAGGATCTTACCGCTGTTGAGATCCAGTTCGATGTAACCCACTCGTGCACCCAACTGATCTTCAGCATCT
TTTACTTTCACCAGCGTTTCTGGGTGAGCAAAAACAGGAAGGCAAAATGCCGCAAAAAAGGGAATAAGGG
CGACACGGAAATGTTGAATACTCATACTCTTCCTTTTTCAATATTATTGAAGCATTTATCAGGGTTATTG
TCTCATGAGCGGATACATATTTGAATGTATTTAGAAAAATAAACAAATAGGGGTTCCGCGCACATTTCCC
CGAAAAGTGCCACCTGACGTC
