>Addgene plasmid #66510 | TAAR5-Tango | depositor partial sequence | sequence record 113634 | TAAR5
ATGCGCGCCGTGTTTATCCAGGGTGCTGAAGAACATCCGGCTGCTTTTTGTTACCAGGTGAACGGTTCTT
GCCCTCGCACTGTTCATACTTTGGGCATCCAGCTGGTGATTTATCTGGCCTGTGCTGCCGGGATGCTCAT
TATAGTCCTCGGAAATGTTTTCGTGGCCTTCGCGGTTTCATATTTCAAAGCACTGCACACCCCAACAAAC
TTTCTCTTGCTGTCCCTCGCATTGGCGGACATGTTCCTGGGTCTGCTTGTCTTGCCACTGTCTACGATCC
GAAGTGTCGAGTCCTGTTGGTTTTTTGGTGATTTCCTGTGCCGCTTGCACACCTATCTGGACACCCTCTT
CTGTCTCACATCAATTTTTCACCTCTGCTTTATTTCTATAGATCGCCACTGCGCAATTTGCGATCCCCTG
CTTTACCCTAGTAAGTTCACAGTCCGCGTTGCATTGCGGTACATCCTCGCCGGGTGGGGAGTGCCCGCCG
CATATACCAGCCTTTTCCTCTATACCGACGTTGTGGAGACTCGCTTGAGCCAGTGGCTGGAGGAAATGCC
CTGTGTGGGGTCATGCCAGCTCTTGCTGAATAAATTTTGGGGATGGCTTAATTTCCCCCTGTTCTTTGTT
CCTTGCCTGATAATGATCAGCTTGTACGTTAAGATCTTCGTTGTTGCTACCCGGCAGGCACAACAAATCA
CGACCTTGAGTAAGTCACTGGCCGGGGCCGCGAAACACGAGCGCAAGGCTGCTAAGACCTTGGGGATCGC
GGTGGGAATCTACCTGCTGTGCTGGTTGCCCTTCACTATCGACACCATGGTAGATTCCCTGCTGCATTTC
ATTACTCCTCCTTTGGTGTTCGACATCTTTATATGGTTTGCATATTTCAACTCAGCCTGCAATCCCATTA
TTTATGTGTTTTCCTATCAGTGGTTCCGGAAAGCCCTCAAGCTCACTCTGAGTCAGAAGGTATTCTCTCC
ACAGACCCGAACTGTGGACCTGTACCAAGAG
