>Addgene plasmid #66510 | TAAR5-Tango | addgene partial sequence | sequence record 121548 | CMV-F 5'-CGCAAATGGGCGGTAGGCGTG-3'
GCTCTCTGGCTAACTAGAGAACCCACTGCTTACTGGCTTATCGAAATTAATACGACTCACTATAGGGAGA
CCCAAGCTGGCTAGCGTTTAAACTTAAGCTTGGTACCGAGCTCGGATCCACTAGTCCAGTGTGGTGGAAT
TCTGCAGATATCCAGCACAGTGGCGGCCGCGCCACCATGAAGACGATCATCGCCCTGAGCTACATCTTCT
GCCTGGTATTCGCCGACTACAAGGACGATGATGACGCCAGCATCGATATGCGCGCCGTGTTTATCCAGGG
TGCTGAAGAACATCCGGCTGCTTTTTGTTACCAGGTGAACGGTTCTTGCCCTCGCACTGTTCATACTTTG
GGCATCCAGCTGGTGATTTATCTGGCCTGTGCTGCCGGGATGCTCATTATAGTCCTCGGAAATGTTTTCG
TGGCCTTCGCGGTTTCATATTTCAAAGCACTGCACACCCCAACAAACTTTCTCTTGCTGTCCCTCGCATT
GGCGGACATGTTCCTGGGTCTGCTTGTCTTGCCACTGTCTACGATCCGAAGTGTCGAGTCCTGTTGGTTT
TTTGGTGATTTCCTGTGCCGCTTGCACACCTATCTGGACACCCTCTTCTGTCTCACATCAATTTTTCACC
TCTGCTTTATTTCTATAGATCGCCACTGCGCAATTTGCGATCCCCTGCTTTACCCTAGTAAGTTCACAGT
CCGCGTTGCATTGCGGTACATCCTCGCCGGGTGGGGAGTGCCCGCCGCATATACCAGCCTTTTCCTCTAT
ACCGA
