>Addgene plasmid #66510 | TAAR5-Tango | addgene partial sequence | sequence record 121550 | Tet-R 5'-GGCGAGTTTACGGGTTGTTA-3'
GCTCTAATGCGCTGTTAATCACTTTACTTTTATCTAATCTTAGCTGGAAGTACAGGTTCTCACCGGTCGA
TGAAGTGTCCTTGGCCAGGGAGGAGCTGGCGGTGGTGCAGGACTCATCTTGGGGACCCAGGCTGGGTGGG
GTGCGTCCACCGGTATCGATCTCTTGGTACAGGTCCACAGTTCGGGTCTGTGGAGAGAATACCTTCTGAC
TCAGAGTGAGCTTGAGGGCTTTCCGGAACCACTGATAGGAAAACACATAAATAATGGGATTGCAGGCTGA
GTTGAAATATGCAAACCATATAAAGATGTCGAACACCAAAGGAGGAGTAATGAAATGCAGCAGGGAATCT
ACCATGGTGTCGATAGTGAAGGGCAACCAGCACAGCAGGTAGATTCCCACCGCGATCCCCAAGGTCTTAG
CAGCCTTGCGCTCGTGTTTCGCGGCCCCGGCCAGTGACTTACTCAAGGTCGTGATTTGTTGTGCCTGCCG
GGTAGCAACAACGAAGATCTTAACGTACAAGCTGATCATTATCAGGCAAGGAACAAAGAACAGGGGGAAA
TTAAGCCATCCCCAAAATTTATTCAGCAAGAGCTGGCATGACCCCACACAGGGCATTTCCTCCAGCCACT
GGCTCAAGCGAGTCTCCACAACGTCGGTATAGAGGAAAAGGCTGGTATATGCGGCGGGCACTCCCCACCC
GGCGAGGATGTACCGCAATGCAACGCGGACTGTGAACTTACTAGGGTAAAGCAGGGGATCGCAAATTGCG
CAGTGGCGATCTATAGAAATAAAGCAGAGGTGAAAAATTGATGTGAGACAGAAGAGGGTGTCCAGATAGG
TGTGCAAGCGGCACAGGAAATCACCAAAAAACCAACAGGACTCGACACTTCGGATCGTAGACAGTGGC
