[The description below was written by a language model from this plasmid's Addgene catalogue record.]
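Description:
TAAR5-Tango is a mammalian expression plasmid from the PRESTO-Tango collection, a set of G protein-coupled receptor constructs built for parallel screening of receptor activation through a transcriptional readout. The "empty Tango" backbone (about 6.6 kb without insert) derives from pcDNA3.1(+). It is maintained as a high-copy plasmid in E. coli under ampicillin selection and carries a neomycin resistance marker, so transfected mammalian cells can be selected with G418.

The payload is the human TAAR5 coding sequence (trace amine-associated receptor 5, also known as PNR; roughly 1 kb), expressed from the CMV promoter with an N-terminal FLAG tag supplied by the backbone. The insert was cloned by restriction enzymes using a 5′ NotI site. The depositor comments place a tTA (tetracycline transactivator) sequence downstream of the receptor, consistent with the Tango design. In that design, arrestin translocation to the activated receptor leads to transcriptional activation of a reporter. The record does not itemise the other elements of the fusion cassette, such as any linker or cleavage sequences, and no feature table is provided to confirm them. The depositor also notes that most vectors in this series have an XbaI site rather than XhoI downstream of tTA, so the identity of the 3′ site in this plasmid is uncertain.

The construct is intended for arrestin-recruitment assays of TAAR5 ligands. It was generated under a program that develops tools for understudied members of commonly drug-targeted protein families, including non-olfactory GPCRs.
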