Addgene plasmid #66510: TAAR5-Tango
Purpose: Expression of G protein-coupled receptors for PRESTO-Tango: parallel receptorome expression and screening via transcriptional output, with transcriptional activation following arrestin translocation
Depositing lab: Bryan Roth. Depositing organization: University of North Carolina at Chapel Hill. Publication: PRESTO-Tango as an open-source resource for interrogation of the druggable human GPCRome. Kroeze WK, Sassano MF, Huang XP, Lansu K, McCorvy JD, Giguere PM, Sciaky N, Roth BL. Nat Struct Mol Biol. 2015 May;22(5):362-9. doi: 10.1038/nsmb.3014. Epub 2015 Apr 20. PubMed 25895059.
Backbone
  Vector backbone: empty Tango
  Backbone size w/o insert (bp): 6632
  Vector type: Mammalian Expression
  Selectable markers: Neomycin (select with G418)
Growth in bacteria
  Bacterial resistance: Ampicillin, 100 μg/mL
  Growth temperature: 37°C
  Growth strain: DH5alpha
  Copy number: High Copy
Gene/Insert
  Gene/Insert name: TAAR5
  Species: H. sapiens (human)
  Insert size (bp): 1011
  Entrez Gene: TAAR5 (a.k.a. PNR)
  Promoter: CMV
  Tag / fusion protein: FLAG (N terminal on backbone)
  Cloning method: Restriction Enzyme; 5′ cloning site NotI (not destroyed); 3′ cloning site XhoI (unknown if destroyed)
  Sequencing primers: 5′ CMV-F; 3′ Tet-R
Terms and licenses: Academic/Nonprofit Terms; Industry Terms: Not Available to Industry
Depositor comments: Please note: Most of the PRESTO-Tango vectors do not contain the XhoI cut site downstream of the tTA sequence and instead carry an XbaI site. If you need to perform an XhoI digest we recommend sequencing with a forward primer at the C-terminus of tTA to determine which of the two sites is present. Suggested primer: 5-gagctccacttagacggcgagg-3. Original backbone was pcDNA3.1(+). These plasmids were generated as part of the Illuminating the Druggable Genome (IDG) program sponsored by the NIH Common Fund. The goal of this program is to identify, gather, and distribute information and resources for proteins that currently are not well-studied yet belong to commonly drug-targeted protein families: protein kinases, non-olfactory G-protein coupled receptors (GPCRs), and ion channels. The IDG program is designed to develop fundamental research tools for understudied proteins, elucidate their function, and disseminate the IDG-related resources and data to the greater scientific community.
How to cite: TAAR5-Tango was a gift from Bryan Roth (Addgene plasmid # 66510 ; http://n2t.net/addgene:66510 ; RRID:Addgene_66510)
